Addgene plasmid #25297: HDAC6 (3GV4)
Purpose: Bacterial expression for structure determination; may not be full ORF
Depositing lab: Cheryl Arrowsmith. Depositing organization: University of Toronto.
Backbone
  Vector backbone: pET28a-LIC
  Backbone manufacturer: SGC
  Backbone size w/o insert (bp): 7328
  Vector type: Bacterial Expression
Growth in bacteria
  Bacterial resistance: Kanamycin, 50 μg/mL
  Growth temperature: 37°C
  Growth strain: DH5alpha
  Copy number: Low Copy
Gene/Insert
  Gene/Insert name: HDAC6_42 (alt names: HDAC6 zinc finger domain; 3GV4, 5KH3, 5KH7; 5KH9, 5B8D, 3C5K)
  Species: H. sapiens (human)
  Insert size (bp): 321
  Mutation: Contains amino acid residues 1109-1215
  GenBank ID: BC013737
  Entrez Gene: HDAC6 (a.k.a. CPBHM, HD6, JM21, KDAC6, PPP1R90)
  Tag / fusion protein: His (N terminal on insert)
  Cloning method: Restriction Enzyme
  Sequencing primers: 5′ T7; 3′ T7-term
Terms and licenses: Academic/Nonprofit Terms; Industry Terms: Not Available to Industry
Depositor comments: PDB / SGC links: 3GV4 / http://www.thesgc.org/structures/3GV4/ 5KH3 / http://www.thesgc.org/structures/5KH3/ 5KH7 / http://www.thesgc.org/structures/5KH7/ 5KH9 / http://www.thesgc.org/structures/5KH9/ 5B8D / http://www.thesgc.org/structures/5B8D/ 3C5K / http://www.thesgc.org/structures/3C5K/
How to cite: HDAC6 (3GV4) was a gift from Cheryl Arrowsmith (Addgene plasmid # 25297 ; http://n2t.net/addgene:25297 ; RRID:Addgene_25297)
