[The description below was written by a language model from this plasmid's Addgene catalogue record.]
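Description:
HDAC6 (3GV4) is a bacterial expression plasmid built on pET28a-LIC, a ligation-independent-cloning derivative of the pET28a vector produced by a structural genomics group. It confers kanamycin resistance and is recorded as low copy. No feature table is provided, so the promoter and origin are not explicitly listed. However, the recorded sequencing primers (T7 forward and T7 terminator reverse) match the usual pET arrangement, in which the insert sits between a T7 promoter and T7 terminator and is expressed in E. coli strains that supply T7 RNA polymerase. The backbone is listed at about 7.3 kb without the insert. Although the vector is a LIC design, the cloning method is recorded as restriction enzyme.

The insert, HDAC6_42, is a 321 bp fragment of human histone deacetylase 6 encoding residues 1109–1215, described in the record as the HDAC6 zinc finger domain. It is therefore a single-domain truncation rather than the full open reading frame, as the stated purpose also cautions. The fragment carries an N-terminal His tag, which allows the recombinant protein to be purified by immobilized metal affinity chromatography.

The construct was made to produce protein for structure determination. The depositor associates it with several Protein Data Bank entries for this domain, including 3GV4, 3C5K, 5B8D, 5KH3, 5KH7 and 5KH9. It is suited to producing the isolated HDAC6 zinc finger domain for crystallography and, more generally, for biochemical or binding studies that need this purified domain.
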