>Addgene plasmid #25297 | HDAC6 (3GV4) | depositor partial sequence | sequence record 11771 | Author sequence
CCACTGCCCTGGTGTCCCCATTTGGTGGCAGTATGCCCCATACCTGCAGCAGGCCTAGACGTGACCCAAC
CTTGTGGGGACTGTGGAACAATCCAAGAGAATTGGGTGTGTCTCTCTTGCTATCAGGTCTACTGTGGTCG
TTACATCAATGGCCACATGCTCCAACACCATGGAAATTCTGGACACCCGCTGGTCCTCAGCTACATCGAC
CTGTCAGCCTGGTGTTACTACTGTCAGGCCTATGTCCACCACCAGGCTCTCCTAGATGTGAAGAACATCG
CCCACCAGAACAAGTTTGGGGAGGATATGCCCCACCCACAC
