>Addgene plasmid #25297 | HDAC6 (3GV4) | addgene partial sequence | sequence record 31380 | 25297 with T7
AATATTTTGTTTACTTTAAGAAGGAGATATACCATGGGCAGCAGCCATCATCATCATCATCACAGCAGCG
GCCTGGTTCCGCGTGGTAGTCCACTGCCCTGGTGTCCCCATTTGGTGGCAGTATGCCCCATACCTGCAGC
AGGCCTAGACGTGACCCAACCTTGTGGGGACTGTGGAACAATCCAAGAGAATTGGGTGTGTCTCTCTTGC
TATCAGGTCTACTGTGGTCGTTACATCAATGGCCACATGCTCCAACACCATGGAAATTCTGGACACCCGC
TGGTCCTCAGCTACATCGACCTGTCAGCCTGGTGTTACTACTGTCAGGCCTATGTCCACCACCAGGCTCT
CCTAGATGTGAAGAACATCGCCCACCAGAACAAGTTTGGGGAGGATATGCCCCACCCACACTGATGACGA
AGCTTGCGGCCGCACTCGAGCACCACCACCACCACCACTGAGATCCGGCTGCTAACAAAGCCCGAAAGGA
AGCTGAGTTGGCTGCTGCCACCGCTGAGCAATAACTAGCATAACCCCTTGGGGCCTCTAAACGGGTCTTG
AGGGGTTTTTTGCTGAAAGGAGGAACTATATCCGGATTGGCGAATGGG
[124 nt withheld, positions 609-732]
C
[91 nt withheld, positions 734-824]
A
[49 nt withheld, positions 826-874]
CCTTTGACGTTGGAGTCCACGTTCTTT
[37 nt withheld, positions 902-938]
ACCT
